>Addgene plasmid #113386 | a5-ecto-pcDNA31hygro | addgene full sequence | sequence record 223607 | Addgene NGS Result
GACGGATCGGGAGATCTCCCGATCCCCTATGGTGCACTCTCAGTACAATCTGCTCTGATGCCGCATAGTT
AAGCCAGTATCTGCTCCCTGCTTGTGTGTTGGAGGTCGCTGAGTAGTGCGCGAGCAAAATTTAAGCTACA
ACAAGGCAAGGCTTGACCGACAATTGCATGAAGAATCTGCTTAGGGTTAGGCGTTTTGCGCTGCTTCGCG
ATGTACGGGCCAGATATACGCGTTGACATTGATTATTGACTAGTTATTAATAGTAATCAATTACGGGGTC
ATTAGTTCATAGCCCATATATGGAGTTCCGCGTTACATAACTTACGGTAAATGGCCCGCCTGGCTGACCG
CCCAACGACCCCCGCCCATTGACGTCAATAATGACGTATGTTCCCATAGTAACGCCAATAGGGACTTTCC
ATTGACGTCAATGGGTGGAGTATTTACGGTAAACTGCCCACTTGGCAGTACATCAAGTGTATCATATGCC
AAGTACGCCCCCTATTGACGTCAATGACGGTAAATGGCCCGCCTGGCATTATGCCCAGTACATGACCTTA
TGGGACTTTCCTACTTGGCAGTACATCTACGTATTAGTCATCGCTATTACCATGGTGATGCGGTTTTGGC
AGTACATCAATGGGCGTGGATAGCGGTTTGACTCACGGGGATTTCCAAGTCTCCACCCCATTGACGTCAA
TGGGAGTTTGTTTTGGCACCAAAATCAACGGGACTTTCCAAAATGTCGTAACAACTCCGCCCCATTGACG
CAAATGGGCGGTAGGCGTGTACGGTGGGAGGTCTATATAAGCAGAGCTCTCTGGCTAACTAGAGAACCCA
CTGCTTACTGGCTTATCGAAATTAATACGACTCACTATAGGGAGACCCAAGCTGGCTAGCGTTTAAACGG
GCCCTCTAGAGCTATGGGGAGCCGGACGCCAGAGTCCCCTCTCCACGCCGTGCAGCTGCGCTGGGGCCCC
CGGCGCCGACCCCCGCTGCTGCCGCTGCTGTTGCTGCTGCTGCCGCCGCCACCCAGGGTCGGGGGCTTCA
ACTTAGACGCGGAGGCCCCAGCAGTACTCTCGGGGCCCCCGGGCTCCTTCTTCGGATTCTCAGTGGAGTT
TTACCGGCCGGGAACAGACGGGGTCAGCGTGCTGGTGGGAGCACCCAAGGCTAATACCAGCCAGCCAGGA
GTGCTGCAGGGTGGTGCTGTCTACCTCTGTCCTTGGGGTGCCAGCCCCACACAGTGCACCCCCATTGAAT
TTGACAGCAAAGGCTCTCGGCTCCTGGAGTCCTCACTGTCCAGCTCAGAGGGAGAGGAGCCTGTGGAGTA
CAAGTCCTTGCAGTGGTTCGGGGCAACAGTTCGAGCCCATGGCTCCTCCATCTTGGCATGCGCTCCACTG
TACAGCTGGCGCACAGAGAAGGAGCCACTGAGCGACCCCGTGGGCACCTGCTACCTCTCCACAGATAACT
TCACCCGAATTCTGGAGTATGCACCCTGCCGCTCAGATTTCAGCTGGGCAGCAGGACAGGGTTACTGCCA
AGGAGGCTTCAGTGCCGAGTTCACCAAGACTGGCCGTGTGGTTTTAGGTGGACCAGGAAGCTATTTCTGG
CAAGGCCAGATCCTGTCTGCCACTCAGGAGCAGATTGCAGAATCTTATTACCCCGAGTACCTGATCAACC
TGGTTCAGGGGCAGCTGCAGACTCGCCAGGCCAGTTCCATCTATGATGACAGCTACCTAGGATACTCTGT
GGCTGTTGGTGAATTCAGTGGTGATGACACAGAAGACTTTGTTGCTGGTGTGCCCAAAGGGAACCTCACT
TACGGCTATGTCACCATCCTTAATGGCTCAGACATTCGATCCCTCTACAACTTCTCAGGGGAACAGATGG
CCTCCTACTTTGGCTATGCAGTGGCCGCCACAGACGTCAATGGGGACGGGCTGGATGACTTGCTGGTGGG
GGCACCCCTGCTCATGGATCGGACCCCTGACGGGCGGCCTCAGGAGGTGGGCAGGGTCTACGTCTACCTG
CAGCACCCAGCCGGCATAGAGCCCACGCCCACCCTTACCCTCACTGGCCATGATGAGTTTGGCCGATTTG
GCAGCTCCTTGACCCCCCTGGGGGACCTGGACCAGGATGGCTACAATGATGTGGCCATCGGGGCTCCCTT
TGGTGGGGAGACCCAGCAGGGAGTAGTGTTTGTATTTCCTGGGGGCCCAGGAGGGCTGGGCTCTAAGCCT
TCCCAGGTTCTGCAGCCCCTGTGGGCAGCCAGCCACACCCCAGACTTCTTTGGCTCTGCCCTTCGAGGAG
GCCGAGACCTGGATGGCAATGGATATCCTGATCTGATTGTGGGGTCCTTTGGTGTGGACAAGGCTGTGGT
ATACAGGGGCCGCCCCATCGTGTCCGCTAGTGCCTCCCTCACCATCTTCCCCGCCATGTTCAACCCAGAG
GAGCGGAGCTGCAGCTTAGAGGGGAACCCTGTGGCCTGCATCAACCTTAGCTTCTGCCTCAATGCTTCTG
GAAAACACGTTGCTGACTCCATTGGTTTCACAGTGGAACTTCAGCTGGACTGGCAGAAGCAGAAGGGAGG
GGTACGGCGGGCACTGTTCCTGGCCTCCAGGCAGGCAACCCTGACCCAGACCCTGCTCATCCAGAATGGG
GCTCGAGAGGATTGCAGAGAGATGAAGATCTACCTCAGGAACGAGTCAGAATTTCGAGACAAACTCTCGC
CGATTCACATCGCTCTCAACTTCTCCTTGGACCCCCAAGCCCCAGTGGACAGCCACGGCCTCAGGCCAGC
CCTACATTATCAGAGCAAGAGCCGGATAGAGGACAAGGCTCAGATCTTGCTGGACTGTGGAGAAGACAAC
ATCTGTGTGCCTGACCTGCAGCTGGAAGTGTTTGGGGAGCAGAACCATGTGTACCTGGGTGACAAGAATG
CCCTGAACCTCACTTTCCATGCCCAGAATGTGGGTGAGGGTGGCGCCTATGAGGCTGAGCTTCGGGTCAC
CGCCCCTCCAGAGGCTGAGTACTCAGGACTCGTCAGACACCCAGGGAACTTCTCCAGCCTGAGCTGTGAC
TACTTTGCCGTGAACCAGAGCCGCCTGCTGGTGTGTGACCTGGGCAACCCCATGAAGGCAGGAGCCAGTC
TGTGGGGTGGCCTTCGGTTTACAGTCCCTCATCTCCGGGACACTAAGAAAACCATCCAGTTTGACTTCCA
GATCCTCAGCAAGAATCTCAACAACTCGCAAAGCGACGTGGTTTCCTTTCGGCTCTCCGTGGAGGCTCAG
GCCCAGGTCACCCTGAACGGTGTCTCCAAGCCTGAGGCAGTGCTATTCCCAGTAAGCGACTGGCATCCCC
GAGACCAGCCTCAGAAGGAGGAGGACCTGGGACCTGCTGTCCACCATGTCTATGAGCTCATCAACCAAGG
CCCCAGCTCCATTAGCCAGGGTGTGCTGGAACTCAGCTGTCCCCAGGCTCTGGAAGGTCAGCAGCTCCTA
TATGTGACCAGAGTTACGGGACTCAACTGCACCACCAATCACCCCATTAACCCAAAGGGCCTGGAGTTGG
ATCCCGAGGGTTCCCTGCACCACCAGCAAAAACGGGAAGCTCCAAGCCGCAGCTCTGCTTCCTCGGGACC
TCAGATCCTGAAATGCCCGGAGGCTGAGTGTTTCAGGCTGCGCTGTGAGCTCGGGCCCCTGCACCAACAA
GAGAGCCAAAGTCTGCAGTTGCATTTCCGAGTCTGGGCCAAGACTTTCTTGCAGCGGGAGCACCAGCCAT
TTAGCCTGCAGTGTGAGGCTGTGTACAAAGCCCTGAAGATGCCCTACCGAATCCTGCCTCGGCAGCTGCC
CCAAAAAGAGCGTCAGGTGGCCACAGCTGTGCAATGGACCAAGGCAGAAGGCAGCTATACCGGTGGACTG
GAGAATCTTTATTTCCAAGGTGGAGAAAATGCTCAGTGCGAAAAAGAGCTCCAGGCACTTGAGAAGGAAA
ATGCACAGCTGGAATGGGAATTACAAGCACTAGAGAAGGAGCTAGCTCAATGGAGCCACCCCCAGTTCGA
AAAGTAAGCTTAAGTTTAAACCGCTGATCAGCCTCGACTGTGCCTTCTAGTTGCCAGCCATCTGTTGTTT
GCCCCTCCCCCGTGCCTTCCTTGACCCTGGAAGGTGCCACTCCCACTGTCCTTTCCTAATAAAATGAGGA
AATTGCATCGCATTGTCTGAGTAGGTGTCATTCTATTCTGGGGGGTGGGGTGGGGCAGGACAGCAAGGGG
GAGGATTGGGAAGACAATAGCAGGCATGCTGGGGATGCGGTGGGCTCTATGGCTTCTGAGGCGGAAAGAA
CCAGCTGGGGCTCTAGGGGGTATCCCC
[124 nt withheld, positions 4368-4491]
C
[91 nt withheld, positions 4493-4583]
A
[49 nt withheld, positions 4585-4633]
CCTTTGACGTTGGAGTCCACGTTCTTT
[37 nt withheld, positions 4661-4697]
ACCCTATCTCGGTCTATTCTTTTGATTTATAAGGGATTTTGCCGATTTCGGCCTATTGGTTAAAAAATGA
GCTGATTTAACAAAAATTTAACGCGAATTAATTCTGTGGAATGTGTGTCAGTTAGGGTGTGGAAAGTCCC
CAGGCTCCCCAGCAGGCAGAAGTATGCAAAGCATGCATCTCAATTAGTCAGCAACCAGGTGTGGAAAGTC
CCCAGGCTCCCCAGCAGGCAGAAGTATGCAAAGCATGCATCTCAATTAGTCAGCAACCATAGTCCCGCCC
CTAACTCCGCCCATCCCGCCCCTAACTCCGCCCAGTTCCGCCCATTCTCCGCCCCATGGCTGACTAATTT
TTTTTATTTATGCAGAGGCCGAGGCCGCCTCTGCCTCTGAGCTATTCCAGAAGTAGTGAGGAGGCTTTTT
TGGAGGCCTAGGCTTTTGCAAAAAGCTCCCGGGAGCTTGTATATCCATTTTCGGATCTGATCAGCACGTG
ATGAAAAAGCCTGAACTCACCGCGACGTCTGTCGAGAAGTTTCTGATCGAAAAGTTCGACAGCGTCTCCG
ACCTGATGCAGCTCTCGGAGGGCGAAGAATCTCGTGCTTTCAGCTTCGATGTAGGAGGGCGTGGATATGT
CCTGCGGGTAAATAGCTGCGCCGATGGTTTCTACAAAGATCGTTATGTTTATCGGCACTTTGCATCGGCC
GCGCTCCCGATTCCGGAAGTGCTTGACATTGGGGAATTCAGCGAGAGCCTGACCTATTGCATCTCCCGCC
GTGCACAGGGTGTCACGTTGCAAGACCTGCCTGAAACCGAACTGCCCGCTGTTCTGCAGCCGGTCGCGGA
GGCCATGGATGCGATCGCTGCGGCCGATCTTAGCCAGACGAGCGGGTTCGGCCCATTCGGACCGCAAGGA
ATCGGTCAATACACTACATGGCGTGATTTCATATGCGCGATTGCTGATCCCCATGTGTATCACTGGCAAA
CTGTGATGGACGACACCGTCAGTGCGTCCGTCGCGCAGGCTCTCGATGAGCTGATGCTTTGGGCCGAGGA
CTGCCCCGAAGTCCGGCACCTCGTGCACGCGGATTTCGGCTCCAACAATGTCCTGACGGACAATGGCCGC
ATAACAGCGGTCATTGACTGGAGCGAGGCGATGTTCGGGGATTCCCAATACGAGGTCGCCAACATCTTCT
TCTGGAGGCCGTGGTTGGCTTGTATGGAGCAGCAGACGCGCTACTTCGAGCGGAGGCATCCGGAGCTTGC
AGGATCGCCGCGGCTCCGGGCGTATATGCTCCGCATTGGTCTTGACCAACTCTATCAGAGCTTGGTTGAC
GGCAATTTCGATGATGCAGCTTGGGCGCAGGGTCGATGCGACGCAATCGTCCGATCCGGAGCCGGGACTG
TCGGGCGTACACAAATCGCCCGCAGAAGCGCGGCCGTCTGGACCGATGGCTGTGTAGAAGTACTCGCCGA
TAGTGGAAACCGACGCCCCAGCACTCGTCCGAGGGCAAAGGAATAGCACGTGCTACGAGATTTCGATTCC
ACCGCCGCCTTCTATGAAAGGTTGGGCTTCGGAATCGTTTTCCGGGACGCCGGCTGGATGATCCTCCAGC
GCGGGGATCTCATGCTGGAGTTCTTCGCCCACCCCAACTTGTTTATTGCAGCTTATAATGGTTACAAATA
AAGCAATAGCATCACAAATTTCACAAATAAAGCATTTTTTTCACTGCATTCTAGTTGTGGTTTGTCCAAA
CTCATCAATGTATCTTATCATGTCTGTATACCGTCGACCTCTAGCTAGAGCTTGGCGTAATCATGGTCAT
AGCTGTTTCCTGTGTGAAATTGTTATCCGCTCACAATTCCACACAACATACGAGCCGGAAGCATAAAGTG
TAAAGCCTGGGGTGCCTAATGAGTGAGCTAACTCACATTAATTGCGTTGCGCTCACTGCCCGCTTTCCAG
TCGGGAAACCTGTCGTGCCAGCTGCATTAATGAATCGGCCAACGCGCGGGGAGAGGCGGTTTGCGTATTG
GGCGCTCTTCCGCTTCCTCGCTCACTGACTCGCTGCGCTCGGTCGTTCGGCTGCGGCGAGCGGTATCAGC
TCACTCAAAGGCGGTAATACGGTTATCCACAGAATCAGGGGATAACGCAGGAAAGAACATGTGAGCAAAA
GGCCAGCAAAAGGCCAGGAACCGTAAAAAGGCCGCGTTGCTGGCGTTTTTCCATAGGCTCCGCCCCCCTG
ACGAGCATCACAAAAATCGACGCTCAAGTCAGAGGTGGCGAAACCCGACAGGACTATAAAGATACCAGGC
GTTTCCCCCTGGAAGCTCCCTCGTGCGCTCTCCTGTTCCGACCCTGCCGCTTACCGGATACCTGTCCGCC
TTTCTCCCTTCGGGAAGCGTGGCGCTTTCTCATAGCTCACGCTGTAGGTATCTCAGTTCGGTGTAGGTCG
TTCGCTCCAAGCTGGGCTGTGTGCACGAACCCCCCGTTCAGCCCGACCGCTGCGCCTTATCCGGTAACTA
TCGTCTTGAGTCCAACCCGGTAAGACACGACTTATCGCCACTGGCAGCAGCCACTGGTAACAGGATTAGC
AGAGCGAGGTATGTAGGCGGTGCTACAGAGTTCTTGAAGTGGTGGCCTAACTACGGCTACACTAGAAGAA
CAGTATTTGGTATCTGCGCTCTGCTGAAGCCAGTTACCTTCGGAAAAAGAGTTGGTAGCTCTTGATCCGG
CAAACAAACCACCGCTGGTAGCGGTGGTTTTTTTGTTTGCAAGCAGCAGATTACGCGCAGAAAAAAAGGA
TCTCAAGAAGATCCTTTGATCTTTTCTACGGGGTCTGACGCTCAGTGGAACGAAAACTCACGTTAAGGGA
TTTTGGTCATGAGATTATCAAAAAGGATCTTCACCTAGATCCTTTTAAATTAAAAATGAAGTTTTAAATC
AATCTAAAGTATATATGAGTAAACTTGGTCTGACAGTTACCAATGCTTAATCAGTGAGGCACCTATCTCA
GCGATCTGTCTATTTCGTTCATCCATAGTTGCCTGACTCCCCGTCGTGTAGATAACTACGATACGGGAGG
GCTTACCATCTGGCCCCAGTGCTGCAATGATACCGCGAGACCCACGCTCACCGGCTCCAGATTTATCAGC
AATAAACCAGCCAGCCGGAAGGGCCGAGCGCAGAAGTGGTCCTGCAACTTTATCCGCCTCCATCCAGTCT
ATTAATTGTTGCCGGGAAGCTAGAGTAAGTAGTTCGCCAGTTAATAGTTTGCGCAACGTTGTTGCCATTG
CTACAGGCATCGTGGTGTCACGCTCGTCGTTTGGTATGGCTTCATTCAGCTCCGGTTCCCAACGATCAAG
GCGAGTTACATGATCCCCCATGTTGTGCAAAAAAGCGGTTAGCTCCTTCGGTCCTCCGATCGTTGTCAGA
AGTAAGTTGGCCGCAGTGTTATCACTCATGGTTATGGCAGCACTGCATAATTCTCTTACTGTCATGCCAT
CCGTAAGATGCTTTTCTGTGACTGGTGAGTACTCAACCAAGTCATTCTGAGAATAGTGTATGCGGCGACC
GAGTTGCTCTTGCCCGGCGTCAATACGGGATAATACCGCGCCACATAGCAGAACTTTAAAAGTGCTCATC
ATTGGAAAACGTTCTTCGGGGCGAAAACTCTCAAGGATCTTACCGCTGTTGAGATCCAGTTCGATGTAAC
CCACTCGTGCACCCAACTGATCTTCAGCATCTTTTACTTTCACCAGCGTTTCTGGGTGAGCAAAAACAGG
AAGGCAAAATGCCGCAAAAAAGGGAATAAGGGCGACACGGAAATGTTGAATACTCATACTCTTCCTTTTT
CAATATTATTGAAGCATTTATCAGGGTTATTGTCTCATGAGCGGATACATATTTGAATGTATTTAGAAAA
ATAAACAAATAGGGGTTCCGCGCACATTTCCCCGAAAAGTGCCACCTGACGTC
Features (pLannotate 1.2.2; 21 found; start..end, strand, type, name):
     28..80      -  misc_feature   bom (fragment): basis of mobility region from pBR322
    235..614     +  enhancer       CMV enhancer: human cytomegalovirus immediate early enhancer
    615..818     +  promoter       CMV promoter: human cytomegalovirus (CMV) immediate early promoter
    814..847     +  LTR            5' LTR (truncated) (fragment): truncated 5' long terminal repeat (LTR) from HIV-1
    863..881     +  promoter       T7 promoter: promoter for bacteriophage T7 RNA polymerase
    924..3908    +  CDS            ITGA5 (fragment): ITA5_HUMAN - Also known as FNRA. Experimental evidence at protein level: Swiss-Prot protein existence level 1. (Microbial infection) In case of HIV-1 infection, the interaction with extracellular viral Tat protein seems to enhance angiogenesis in Kaposi's sarcoma lesions. From Homo sapiens (Human).
   4041..4064    +  CDS            Strep-Tag II: peptide that binds Strep-Tactin®, an engineered form of streptavidin
   4098..4322    +  polyA_signal   bGH poly(A) signal: bovine growth hormone polyadenylation signal
   4326..4347    +  promoter       SV40 promoter (fragment): SV40 enhancer and early promoter
   4368..4796    +  rep_origin     f1 ori (sequence partly withheld): f1 bacteriophage origin of replication; arrow indicates direction of (+) strand synthesis
   4810..5139    +  promoter       SV40 promoter: SV40 enhancer and early promoter
   5188..6213    +  CDS            HygR: aminoglycoside phosphotransferase from E. coli; aph(4)-Ia; confers resistance to hygromycin
   6223..6348    +  CDS            ble (fragment): BLE_KLEPN - Experimental evidence at protein level: Swiss-Prot protein existence level 1. Binding protein with a strong affinity to the bleomycin family of antibiotics. Binds to CL990; an antimitotic-antibiotic compound. From Klebsiella pneumoniae.
   6343..6464    +  polyA_signal   SV40 poly(A) signal: SV40 polyadenylation signal
   6537..6553    -  protein_bind   lac operator: The lac repressor binds to the lac operator to inhibit transcription in E. coli. This inhibition can be relieved by adding lactose or isopropyl-β-D-thiogalactopyranoside (IPTG). lac repressor encoded by lacI
   6561..6591    -  promoter       lac promoter: promoter for the E. coli lac operon
   6606..6627    -  protein_bind   CAP binding site: CAP binding activates transcription in the presence of cAMP. E. coli catabolite activator protein
   6640..6732    -  CDS            lacI (fragment): lac repressor; lacI; The lac repressor binds to the lac operator to inhibit transcription in E. coli. This inhibition can be relieved by adding lactose or isopropyl-β-D-thiogalactopyranoside (IPTG).
   6915..7503    -  rep_origin     ori: high-copy-number ColE1/pMB1/pBR322/pUC origin of replication
   7674..8534    -  CDS            AmpR: β-lactamase; bla; confers resistance to ampicillin, carbenicillin, and related antibiotics
   8535..8639    -  promoter       AmpR promoter: bla
