[The description below was written by a language model from this plasmid's Addgene catalogue record and pLannotate feature annotations shown in this document.]
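Description:
a5-ecto-pcDNA31hygro is a mammalian expression plasmid built on the pcDNA3.1 hygro(-) backbone for producing the soluble extracellular portion of human integrin alpha5 (ITGA5). It is propagated in E. coli as a high-copy plasmid through a ColE1/pUC-type origin with ampicillin selection from the β-lactamase gene. An f1 origin is also present. For selection in mammalian cells, an SV40 early promoter drives a hygromycin phosphotransferase gene terminated by an SV40 polyadenylation signal, allowing stable transfectants to be isolated.

The insert of roughly 3.2 kb was placed between XbaI and HindIII sites and is transcribed from the CMV immediate-early enhancer and promoter, with a bovine growth hormone polyadenylation signal downstream. A T7 promoter sits just upstream of the coding region. The annotated ITGA5 fragment covers most of the open reading frame and is followed, after a short unannotated stretch, by a C-terminal Strep-tag II for affinity capture on Strep-Tactin. According to the catalogue entry the product also carries a secretion peptide, purification tags and a C-terminal clasp. These are not individually annotated in the feature table, and the gap between the ITGA5 segment and the Strep tag may correspond to the clasp, though the record does not confirm this. Such clasps are generally used to hold the C-termini of paired alpha and beta ectodomains together, implying co-expression with a beta subunit construct, which the record does not name.

The sequenced record is 8,670 nt, slightly below the listed total of about 8,800 bp. Short hits annotated as HIV-1 LTR, ble, lacI and bom fragments appear to be backbone remnants or incidental matches. The plasmid serves to secrete and purify recombinant alpha5 ectodomain, and the associated work concerns integrin conformational equilibria and affinity.
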