Addgene plasmid #113386: a5-ecto-pcDNA31hygro
Purpose: Express human alpha5 ectodomain with secretion peptide, purification tags and C-terminal clasp
Depositing lab: Timothy Springer. Depositing organization: Boston Children's Hospital. Publication: Conformational equilibria and intrinsic affinities define integrin activation. Li J, Su Y, Xia W, Qin Y, Humphries MJ, Vestweber D, Cabanas C, Lu C, Springer TA. EMBO J. 2017 Mar 1;36(5):629-645. doi: 10.15252/embj.201695803. Epub 2017 Jan 25. PubMed 28122868.
Backbone
  Vector backbone: pcDNA3.1 hygro(-)
  Backbone manufacturer: Thermofisher
  Backbone size w/o insert (bp): 5600
  Total vector size (bp): 8800
  Vector type: Mammalian Expression
  Selectable markers: Hygromycin
Growth in bacteria
  Bacterial resistance: Ampicillin, 100 μg/mL
  Growth temperature: 37°C
  Growth strain: DH5alpha
  Copy number: High Copy
Gene/Insert
  Gene/Insert name: human alpha 5 ectodomain
  Species: H. sapiens (human)
  Insert size (bp): 3157
  Promoter: CMV promoter
  Tag / fusion protein: Strep II tag (C terminal on insert)
  Cloning method: Restriction Enzyme; 5′ cloning site XbaI (not destroyed); 3′ cloning site HindIII (not destroyed)
  Sequencing primers: 5′ CMV forward; 3′ BGH reverse
Terms and licenses: Academic/Nonprofit Terms; Industry Terms: Not Available to Industry
How to cite: a5-ecto-pcDNA31hygro was a gift from Timothy Springer (Addgene plasmid # 113386 ; http://n2t.net/addgene:113386 ; RRID:Addgene_113386)
