>Addgene plasmid #113386 | a5-ecto-pcDNA31hygro | depositor partial sequence | sequence record 213904 | gene of interest
TCTAGAGCTATGGGGAGCCGGACGCCAGAGTCCCCTCTCCACGCCGTGCAGCTGCGCTGGGGCCCCCGGC
GCCGACCCCCGCTGCTGCCGCTGCTGTTGCTGCTGCTGCCGCCGCCACCCAGGGTCGGGGGCTTCAACTT
AGACGCGGAGGCCCCAGCAGTACTCTCGGGGCCCCCGGGCTCCTTCTTCGGATTCTCAGTGGAGTTTTAC
CGGCCGGGAACAGACGGGGTCAGTGTGCTGGTGGGAGCACCCAAGGCTAATACCAGCCAGCCAGGAGTGC
TGCAGGGTGGTGCTGTCTACCTCTGTCCTTGGGGTGCCAGCCCCACACAGTGCACCCCCATTGAATTTGA
CAGCAAAGGCTCTCGGCTCCTGGAGTCCTCACTGTCCAGCTCAGAGGGAGAGGAGCCTGTGGAGTACAAG
TCCTTGCAGTGGTTCGGGGCAACAGTTCGAGCCCATGGCTCCTCCATCTTGGCATGCGCTCCACTGTACA
GCTGGCGCACAGAGAAGGAGCCACTGAGCGACCCCGTGGGCACCTGCTACCTCTCCACAGATAACTTCAC
CCGAATTCTGGAGTATGCACCCTGCCGCTCAGATTTCAGCTGGGCAGCAGGACAGGGTTACTGCCAAGGA
GGCTTCAGTGCCGAGTTCACCAAGACTGGCCGTGTGGTTTTAGGTGGACCAGGAAGCTATTTCTGGCAAG
GCCAGATCCTGTCTGCCACTCAGGAGCAGATTGCAGAATCTTATTACCCCGAGTACCTGATCAACCTGGT
TCAGGGGCAGCTGCAGACTCGCCAGGCCAGTTCCATCTATGATGACAGCTACCTAGGATACTCTGTGGCT
GTTGGTGAATTCAGTGGTGATGACACAGAAGACTTTGTTGCTGGTGTGCCCAAAGGGAACCTCACTTACG
GCTATGTCACCATCCTTAATGGCTCAGACATTCGATCCCTCTACAACTTCTCAGGGGAACAGATGGCCTC
CTACTTTGGCTATGCAGTGGCCGCCACAGACGTCAATGGGGACGGGCTGGATGACTTGCTGGTGGGGGCA
CCCCTGCTCATGGATCGGACCCCTGACGGGCGGCCTCAGGAGGTGGGCAGGGTCTACGTCTACCTGCAGC
ACCCAGCCGGCATAGAGCCCACGCCCACCCTTACCCTCACTGGCCATGATGAGTTTGGCCGATTTGGCAG
CTCCTTGACCCCCCTGGGGGACCTGGACCAGGATGGCTACAATGATGTGGCCATCGGGGCTCCCTTTGGT
GGGGAGACCCAGCAGGGAGTAGTGTTTGTATTTCCTGGGGGCCCAGGAGGGCTGGGCTCTAAGCCTTCCC
AGGTTCTGCAGCCCCTGTGGGCAGCCAGCCACACCCCAGACTTCTTTGGCTCTGCCCTTCGAGGAGGCCG
AGACCTGGATGGCAATGGATATCCTGATCTGATTGTGGGGTCCTTTGGTGTGGACAAGGCTGTGGTATAC
AGGGGCCGCCCCATCGTGTCCGCTAGTGCCTCCCTCACCATCTTCCCCGCCATGTTCAACCCAGAGGAGC
GGAGCTGCAGCTTAGAGGGGAACCCTGTGGCCTGCATCAACCTTAGCTTCTGCCTCAATGCTTCTGGAAA
ACACGTTGCTGACTCCATTGGTTTCACAGTGGAACTTCAGCTGGACTGGCAGAAGCAGAAGGGAGGGGTA
CGGCGGGCACTGTTCCTGGCCTCCAGGCAGGCAACCCTGACCCAGACCCTGCTCATCCAGAATGGGGCTC
GAGAGGATTGCAGAGAGATGAAGATCTACCTCAGGAACGAGTCAGAATTTCGAGACAAACTCTCGCCGAT
TCACATCGCTCTCAACTTCTCCTTGGACCCCCAAGCCCCAGTGGACAGCCACGGCCTCAGGCCAGCCCTA
CATTATCAGAGCAAGAGCCGGATAGAGGACAAGGCTCAGATCTTGCTGGACTGTGGAGAAGACAACATCT
GTGTGCCTGACCTGCAGCTGGAAGTGTTTGGGGAGCAGAACCATGTGTACCTGGGTGACAAGAATGCCCT
GAACCTCACTTTCCATGCCCAGAATGTGGGTGAGGGTGGCGCCTATGAGGCTGAGCTTCGGGTCACCGCC
CCTCCAGAGGCTGAGTACTCAGGACTCGTCAGACACCCAGGGAACTTCTCCAGCCTGAGCTGTGACTACT
TTGCCGTGAACCAGAGCCGCCTGCTGGTGTGTGACCTGGGCAACCCCATGAAGGCAGGAGCCAGTCTGTG
GGGTGGCCTTCGGTTTACAGTCCCTCATCTCCGGGACACTAAGAAAACCATCCAGTTTGACTTCCAGATC
CTCAGCAAGAATCTCAACAACTCGCAAAGCGACGTGGTTTCCTTTCGGCTCTCCGTGGAGGCTCAGGCCC
AGGTCACCCTGAACGGTGTCTCCAAGCCTGAGGCAGTGCTATTCCCAGTAAGCGACTGGCATCCCCGAGA
CCAGCCTCAGAAGGAGGAGGACCTGGGACCTGCTGTCCACCATGTCTATGAGCTCATCAACCAAGGCCCC
AGCTCCATTAGCCAGGGTGTGCTGGAACTCAGCTGTCCCCAGGCTCTGGAAGGTCAGCAGCTCCTATATG
TGACCAGAGTTACGGGACTCAACTGCACCACCAATCACCCCATTAACCCAAAGGGCCTGGAGTTGGATCC
CGAGGGTTCCCTGCACCACCAGCAAAAACGGGAAGCTCCAAGCCGCAGCTCTGCTTCCTCGGGACCTCAG
ATCCTGAAATGCCCGGAGGCTGAGTGTTTCAGGCTGCGCTGTGAGCTCGGGCCCCTGCACCAACAAGAGA
GCCAAAGTCTGCAGTTGCATTTCCGAGTCTGGGCCAAGACTTTCTTGCAGCGGGAGCACCAGCCATTTAG
CCTGCAGTGTGAGGCTGTGTACAAAGCCCTGAAGATGCCCTACCGAATCCTGCCTCGGCAGCTGCCCCAA
AAAGAGCGTCAGGTGGCCACAGCTGTGCAATGGACCAAGGCAGAAGGCAGCTATACCGGTGGACTGGAGA
ATCTTTATTTCCAAGGTGGAGAAAATGCTCAGTGCGAAAAAGAGCTCCAGGCACTTGAGAAGGAAAATGC
ACAGCTGGAATGGGAATTACAAGCACTAGAGAAGGAGCTAGCTCAATGGAGCCACCCCCAGTTCGAAAAG
TAAGCTT
